Addgene plasmid #219337: SFFV-YBX3-Brd 419
Purpose: Transcription factor YBX3 with a specific barcode assigned.
Depositing lab: Filipe Pereira. Depositing organization: Center for Neuroscience and Cell Biology, University of Coimbra. Publication: A combinatorial transcription factor screening platform for immune cell reprogramming. Kurochkin I, Altman AR, Caiado I, Pertiga-Cabral D, Halitzki E, Minaeva M, Zimmermannova O, Henriques-Oliveira L, Klein D, Nair M, Oliveira D, Cajal LR, Knittel R, Feick C, Ringner M, Martin M, Cirovic B, Pires CF, Rosa FF, Sitnicka E, Theis FJ, Pereira CF. Cell Syst. 2026 Jan 21;17(1):101457. doi: 10.1016/j.cels.2025.101457. Epub 2026 Jan 14. PubMed 41539305.
Backbone
  Vector backbone: SFFV-MCS
  Backbone size w/o insert (bp): 6638
  Vector type: Lentiviral
Growth in bacteria
  Bacterial resistance: Ampicillin, 100 μg/mL
  Growth temperature: 37°C
  Growth strain: NEB Stable
  Copy number: High Copy
Gene/Insert
  Gene/Insert name: YBX3
  Species: H. sapiens (human)
  Insert size (bp): 912
  Entrez Gene: YBX3 (a.k.a. CSDA, CSDA1, DBPA, ZONAB)
  Promoter: The spleen focus-forming virus (SFFV) promoter
  Cloning method: Restriction Enzyme; 5′ cloning site Bsp119I (not destroyed); 3′ cloning site BstHI (not destroyed)
Terms and licenses: Academic/Nonprofit Terms; Industry Terms: Not Available to Industry
Depositor comments: Barcode sequence cloned into XbaI restriction site. Design of plasmid is as follows: SFFV-[TF sequence]-WPRE-[Barcode sequence].
How to cite: SFFV-YBX3-Brd 419 was a gift from Filipe Pereira (Addgene plasmid # 219337 ; http://n2t.net/addgene:219337 ; RRID:Addgene_219337)
