[The description below was written by a language model from this plasmid's Addgene catalogue record and pLannotate feature annotations shown in this document.]
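Description:
SFFV-YBX3-Brd 419 is a third-generation-style, self-inactivating lentiviral transfer plasmid built on the SFFV-MCS backbone, carrying the human transcription factor YBX3 (also known as CSDA, DBPA or ZONAB) together with a construct-specific DNA barcode. It is propagated in E. coli through a high-copy ColE1/pUC-type origin and selected with ampicillin via the β-lactamase gene. The backbone also retains an f1 origin, lac regulatory and lacZα remnants, and T7 and T3 promoters from its pBluescript-like ancestry.

The viral portion begins with an RSV promoter fused to a truncated HIV-1 5' LTR, which drives Tat-independent production of the genomic RNA in packaging cells. This is followed by the Ψ packaging signal with a gag fragment, the Rev response element for nuclear export of the unspliced RNA, and the cPPT/CTS that aids nuclear import in transduced cells. Inside this frame, the spleen focus-forming virus (SFFV) promoter, a strong promoter widely used in haematopoietic cells, drives the roughly 0.9 kb YBX3 coding sequence, which was cloned between flanking multiple-cloning-site remnants. A WPRE downstream enhances transcript stability and expression. According to the depositor, the barcode sits after the WPRE in an XbaI site, although the feature table does not annotate it. The cassette ends in a ΔU3 3' LTR, followed by an SV40 polyadenylation signal and SV40 origin sequence. No mammalian selection marker or fluorescent reporter is annotated.

The plasmid belongs to a barcoded transcription factor collection made for combinatorial screening in immune cell reprogramming. Placing the barcode within the transcribed region presumably allows the delivered factor to be identified by sequencing.
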