Features (pLannotate 1.2.2; 29 found; start..end, strand, type, name):
     94..112     -  promoter       T7 promoter: promoter for bacteriophage T7 RNA polymerase
    120..275     +  CDS            lacZα (fragment): LacZα fragment of β-galactosidase; lacZ fragment
    280..708     +  rep_origin     f1 ori (sequence partly withheld): f1 bacteriophage origin of replication; arrow indicates direction of (+) strand synthesis
    761..865     +  promoter       AmpR promoter: bla
    866..1726    +  CDS            AmpR: β-lactamase; bla; confers resistance to ampicillin, carbenicillin, and related antibiotics
   1897..2485    +  rep_origin     ori: high-copy-number ColE1/pMB1/pBR322/pUC origin of replication
   2668..2760    +  CDS            lacI (fragment): lac repressor; lacI; The lac repressor binds to the lac operator to inhibit transcription in E. coli. This inhibition can be relieved by adding lactose or isopropyl-β-D-thiogalactopyranoside (IPTG).
   2773..2794    +  protein_bind   CAP binding site: CAP binding activates transcription in the presence of cAMP. E. coli catabolite activator protein
   2809..2839    +  promoter       lac promoter: promoter for the E. coli lac operon
   2847..2863    +  protein_bind   lac operator: The lac repressor binds to the lac operator to inhibit transcription in E. coli. This inhibition can be relieved by adding lactose or isopropyl-β-D-thiogalactopyranoside (IPTG). lac repressor encoded by lacI
   2908..2926    +  promoter       T3 promoter: promoter for bacteriophage T3 RNA polymerase
   2954..3180    +  promoter       RSV promoter: Rous sarcoma virus enhancer/promoter
   3181..3361    +  LTR            5' LTR (truncated): truncated 5' long terminal repeat (LTR) from HIV-1
   3408..3533    +  misc_feature   HIV-1 Ψ: packaging signal of human immunodeficiency virus type 1
   3517..3880    +  CDS            HIV-1 gag (fragment): gag protein from human immunodeficiency virus 1; gag
   4026..4259    +  misc_feature   RRE: The Rev response element (RRE) of HIV-1 allows for Rev-dependent mRNA export from the nucleus to the cytoplasm.
   4636..4736    +  CDS            Rev (fragment): human immunodeficiency virus 1 (HIV-1) Rev protein; rev; enhances nuclear export of unspliced and incompletely spliced viral mRNAs
   4755..4872    +  misc_feature   cPPT/CTS: central polypurine tract and central termination sequence of HIV-1
   4906..5307    +  promoter       SFFV promoter: spleen focus-forming virus long terminal repeat (LTR) promoter
   5317..5340    +  misc_feature   MCS (fragment): pBluescript multiple cloning site
   5365..6273    +  CDS            YBX3 (fragment): YBOX3_HUMAN - Also known as CSDA, DBPA. Experimental evidence at protein level: Swiss-Prot protein existence level 1. Binds to the GM-CSF promoter. Seems to act as a repressor. Binds also to full-length mRNA and to short RNA sequences containing the consensus site 5'-UCCAUCA-3'. May have a role in translation repression (By similarity). From Homo sapiens (Human).
   6284..6309    +  misc_feature   MCS (fragment): pBluescript multiple cloning site
   6309..6368    +  CDS            S (fragment): HBSAG_WHV6 - Experimental evidence at transcript level: Swiss-Prot protein existence level 2. The middle envelope protein plays an important role in the budding of the virion. It is involved in the induction of budding in a nucleocapsid independent way. In this process the majority of envelope proteins bud to form subviral lipoprotein particles of 22 nm of diameter that do not contain a nucleocapsid (By similarity). From Woodchuck hepatitis B virus (isolate w64/pWS23) (WHV).
   6500..6903    +  misc_feature   WPRE: woodchuck hepatitis virus posttranscriptional regulatory element
   6961..7020    +  CDS            nef (fragment): NEF_HV1Z2 - Experimental evidence at protein level: Swiss-Prot protein existence level 1. Extracellular Nef protein targets CD4(+) T-lymphocytes for apoptosis by interacting with CXCR4 surface receptors. From Human immunodeficiency virus type 1 group M subtype D (isolate Z2/CDC-Z34) (HIV-1).
   7022..7255    +  LTR            3' LTR (ΔU3): self-inactivating 3' long terminal repeat (LTR) from HIV-1
   7327..7448    +  polyA_signal   SV40 poly(A) signal: SV40 polyadenylation signal
   7467..7488    +  rep_origin     SV40 ori (fragment): SV40 origin of replication
   7488..73      +  rep_origin     SV40 ori (across the origin): SV40 origin of replication
>Addgene plasmid #219337 | SFFV-YBX3-Brd 419 | addgene full sequence | sequence record 449111 | Addgene NGS Result
ATTTATGCAGAGGCCGAGGCCGCCTCGGCCTCTGAGCTATTCCAGAAGTAGTGAGGAGGCTTTTTTGGAG
GCCTAGGGACGTACCCAATTCGCCCTATAGTGAGTCGTATTACGCGCGCTCACTGGCCGTCGTTTTACAA
CGTCGTGACTGGGAAAACCCTGGCGTTACCCAACTTAATCGCCTTGCAGCACATCCCCCTTTCGCCAGCT
GGCGTAATAGCGAAGAGGCCCGCACCGATCGCCCTTCCCAACAGTTGCGCAGCCTGAATGGCGAATGGG
[124 nt withheld, positions 280-403]
C
[91 nt withheld, positions 405-495]
A
[49 nt withheld, positions 497-545]
CCTTTGACGTTGGAGTCCACGTTCTTT
[37 nt withheld, positions 573-609]
ACCCTATCTCGGTCTATTCTTTTGATTTATAAGGGATTTTGCCGATTTCGGCCTATTGGTTAAAAAATGA
GCTGATTTAACAAAAATTTAACGCGAATTTTAACAAAATATTAACGCTTACAATTTAGGTGGCACTTTTC
GGGGAAATGTGCGCGGAACCCCTATTTGTTTATTTTTCTAAATACATTCAAATATGTATCCGCTCATGAG
ACAATAACCCTGATAAATGCTTCAATAATATTGAAAAAGGAAGAGTATGAGTATTCAACATTTCCGTGTC
GCCCTTATTCCCTTTTTTGCGGCATTTTGCCTTCCTGTTTTTGCTCACCCAGAAACGCTGGTGAAAGTAA
AAGATGCTGAAGATCAGTTGGGTGCACGAGTGGGTTACATCGAACTGGATCTCAACAGCGGTAAGATCCT
TGAGAGTTTTCGCCCCGAAGAACGTTTTCCAATGATGAGCACTTTTAAAGTTCTGCTATGTGGCGCGGTA
TTATCCCGTATTGACGCCGGGCAAGAGCAACTCGGTCGCCGCATACACTATTCTCAGAATGACTTGGTTG
AGTACTCACCAGTCACAGAAAAGCATCTTACGGATGGCATGACAGTAAGAGAATTATGCAGTGCTGCCAT
AACCATGAGTGATAACACTGCGGCCAACTTACTTCTGACAACGATCGGAGGACCGAAGGAGCTAACCGCT
TTTTTGCACAACATGGGGGATCATGTAACTCGCCTTGATCGTTGGGAACCGGAGCTGAATGAAGCCATAC
CAAACGACGAGCGTGACACCACGATGCCTGTAGCAATGGCAACAACGTTGCGCAAACTATTAACTGGCGA
ACTACTTACTCTAGCTTCCCGGCAACAATTAATAGACTGGATGGAGGCGGATAAAGTTGCAGGACCACTT
CTGCGCTCGGCCCTTCCGGCTGGCTGGTTTATTGCTGATAAATCTGGAGCCGGTGAGCGTGGGTCTCGCG
GTATCATTGCAGCACTGGGGCCAGATGGTAAGCCCTCCCGTATCGTAGTTATCTACACGACGGGGAGTCA
GGCAACTATGGATGAACGAAATAGACAGATCGCTGAGATAGGTGCCTCACTGATTAAGCATTGGTAACTG
TCAGACCAAGTTTACTCATATATACTTTAGATTGATTTAAAACTTCATTTTTAATTTAAAAGGATCTAGG
TGAAGATCCTTTTTGATAATCTCATGACCAAAATCCCTTAACGTGAGTTTTCGTTCCACTGAGCGTCAGA
CCCCGTAGAAAAGATCAAAGGATCTTCTTGAGATCCTTTTTTTCTGCGCGTAATCTGCTGCTTGCAAACA
AAAAAACCACCGCTACCAGCGGTGGTTTGTTTGCCGGATCAAGAGCTACCAACTCTTTTTCCGAAGGTAA
CTGGCTTCAGCAGAGCGCAGATACCAAATACTGTTCTTCTAGTGTAGCCGTAGTTAGGCCACCACTTCAA
GAACTCTGTAGCACCGCCTACATACCTCGCTCTGCTAATCCTGTTACCAGTGGCTGCTGCCAGTGGCGAT
AAGTCGTGTCTTACCGGGTTGGACTCAAGACGATAGTTACCGGATAAGGCGCAGCGGTCGGGCTGAACGG
GGGGTTCGTGCACACAGCCCAGCTTGGAGCGAACGACCTACACCGAACTGAGATACCTACAGCGTGAGCT
ATGAGAAAGCGCCACGCTTCCCGAAGGGAGAAAGGCGGACAGGTATCCGGTAAGCGGCAGGGTCGGAACA
GGAGAGCGCACGAGGGAGCTTCCAGGGGGAAACGCCTGGTATCTTTATAGTCCTGTCGGGTTTCGCCACC
TCTGACTTGAGCGTCGATTTTTGTGATGCTCGTCAGGGGGGCGGAGCCTATGGAAAAACGCCAGCAACGC
GGCCTTTTTACGGTTCCTGGCCTTTTGCTGGCCTTTTGCTCACATGTTCTTTCCTGCGTTATCCCCTGAT
TCTGTGGATAACCGTATTACCGCCTTTGAGTGAGCTGATACCGCTCGCCGCAGCCGAACGACCGAGCGCA
GCGAGTCAGTGAGCGAGGAAGCGGAAGAGCGCCCAATACGCAAACCGCCTCTCCCCGCGCGTTGGCCGAT
TCATTAATGCAGCTGGCACGACAGGTTTCCCGACTGGAAAGCGGGCAGTGAGCGCAACGCAATTAATGTG
AGTTAGCTCACTCATTAGGCACCCCAGGCTTTACACTTTATGCTTCCGGCTCGTATGTTGTGTGGAATTG
TGAGCGGATAACAATTTCACACAGGAAACAGCTATGACCATGATTACGCCAAGCGCGCAATTAACCCTCA
CTAAAGGGAACAAAAGCTGGAGCTGCAAGCTTAATGTAGTCTTATGCAATACTCTTGTAGTCTTGCAACA
TGGTAACGATGAGTTAGCAACATGCCTTACAAGGAGAGAAAAAGCACCGTGCATGCCGATTGGTGGAAGT
AAGGTGGTACGATCGTGCCTTATTAGGAAGGCAACAGACGGGTCTGACATGGATTGGACGAACCACTGAA
TTGCCGCATTGCAGAGATATTGTATTTAAGTGCCTAGCTCGATACATAAACGGGTCTCTCTGGTTAGACC
AGATCTGAGCCTGGGAGCTCTCTGGCTAACTAGGGAACCCACTGCTTAAGCCTCAATAAAGCTTGCCTTG
AGTGCTTCAAGTAGTGTGTGCCCGTCTGTTGTGTGACTCTGGTAACTAGAGATCCCTCAGACCCTTTTAG
TCAGTGTGGAAAATCTCTAGCAGTGGCGCCCGAACAGGGACTTGAAAGCGAAAGGGAAACCAGAGGAGCT
CTCTCGACGCAGGACTCGGCTTGCTGAAGCGCGCACGGCAAGAGGCGAGGGGCGGCGACTGGTGAGTACG
CCAAAAATTTTGACTAGCGGAGGCTAGAAGGAGAGAGATGGGTGCGAGAGCGTCAGTATTAAGCGGGGGA
GAATTAGATCGCGATGGGAAAAAATTCGGTTAAGGCCAGGGGGAAAGAAAAAATATAAATTAAAACATAT
AGTATGGGCAAGCAGGGAGCTAGAACGATTCGCAGTTAATCCTGGCCTGTTAGAAACATCAGAAGGCTGT
AGACAAATACTGGGACAGCTACAACCATCCCTTCAGACAGGATCAGAAGAACTTAGATCATTATATAATA
CAGTAGCAACCCTCTATTGTGTGCATCAAAGGATAGAGATAAAAGACACCAAGGAAGCTTTAGACAAGAT
AGAGGAAGAGCAAAACAAAAGTAAGACCACCGCACAGCAAGCGGCCGCTGATCTTCAGACCTGGAGGAGG
AGATATGAGGGACAATTGGAGAAGTGAATTATATAAATATAAAGTAGTAAAAATTGAACCATTAGGAGTA
GCACCCACCAAGGCAAAGAGAAGAGTGGTGCAGAGAGAAAAAAGAGCAGTGGGAATAGGAGCTTTGTTCC
TTGGGTTCTTGGGAGCAGCAGGAAGCACTATGGGCGCAGCGTCAATGACGCTGACGGTACAGGCCAGACA
ATTATTGTCTGGTATAGTGCAGCAGCAGAACAATTTGCTGAGGGCTATTGAGGCGCAACAGCATCTGTTG
CAACTCACAGTCTGGGGCATCAAGCAGCTCCAGGCAAGAATCCTGGCTGTGGAAAGATACCTAAAGGATC
AACAGCTCCTGGGGATTTGGGGTTGCTCTGGAAAACTCATTTGCACCACTGCTGTGCCTTGGAATGCTAG
TTGGAGTAATAAATCTCTGGAACAGATTTGGAATCACACGACCTGGATGGAGTGGGACAGAGAAATTAAC
AATTACACAAGCTTAATACACTCCTTAATTGAAGAATCGCAAAACCAGCAAGAAAAGAATGAACAAGAAT
TATTGGAATTAGATAAATGGGCAAGTTTGTGGAATTGGTTTAACATAACAAATTGGCTGTGGTATATAAA
ATTATTCATAATGATAGTAGGAGGCTTGGTAGGTTTAAGAATAGTTTTTGCTGTACTTTCTATAGTGAAT
AGAGTTAGGCAGGGATATTCACCATTATCGTTTCAGACCCACCTCCCAACCCCGAGGGGACCCGACAGGC
CCGAAGGAATAGAAGAAGAAGGTGGAGAGAGAGACAGAGACAGATCCATTCGATTAGTGAACGGATCTCG
ACGGTATCGGTTAACTTTTAAAAGAAAAGGGGGGATTGGGGGGTACAGTGCAGGGGAAAGAATAGTAGAC
ATAATAGCAACAGACATACAAACTAAAGAATTACAAAAACAAATTACAAAAATTCAAAATTTTATCGATC
ACGAGACTAGCCTCGAGCTGGCTGCAGTAACGCCATTTTGCAAGGCATGGAAAAATACCAAACCAAGAAT
AGAGAAGTTCAGATCAAGGGCGGGTACATGAAAATAGCTAACGTTGGGCCAAACAGGATATCTGCGGTGA
GCAGTTTCGGCCCCGGCCCGGGGCCAAGAACAGATGGTCACCGCAGTTTCGGCCCCGGCCCGAGGCCAAG
AACAGATGGTCCCCAGATATGGCCCAACCCTCAGCAGTTTCTTAAGACCCATCAGATGTTTCCAGGCTCC
CCCAAGGACCTGAAATGACCCTGCGCCTTATTTGAATTAACCAATCAGCCTGCTTCTCGCTTCTGTTCGC
GCGCTTCTGCTTCCCGAGCTCTATAAAAGAGCTCACAACCCCTCACTCGGCGCGCCAGTCCTCCGACAGA
CTGAGTCGGCCGGTCGAATCAAGCTTATCGATACCGTCGACGGATCCGCTAGCCCGCGGTTCGAAATGAG
TGAGGCGGGCGAGGCCACCACCACCACCACCACCACCCTCCCGCAGGCTCCGACGGAGGCGGCCGCCGCG
GCTCCCCAGGACCCCGCGCCCAAGAGCCCGGTGGGCAGCGGTGCGCCCCAGGCCGCGGCCCCGGCGCCCG
CCGCCCACGTCGCAGGAAACCCCGGTGGGGACGCGGCCCCCGCAGCCACGGGCACCGCGGCCGCCGCCTC
TTTAGCCACCGCCGCCGGCAGCGAAGACGCGGAGAAAAAAGTTCTCGCCACCAAAGTCCTTGGCACTGTC
AAATGGTTCAACGTCAGAAATGGATATGGATTTATAAATCGAAATGACACCAAAGAAGATGTATTTGTAC
ATCAGACTGCCATCAAGAAGAATAACCCACGGAAATATCTGCGCAGTGTAGGAGATGGAGAAACTGTAGA
GTTTGATGTGGTTGAAGGAGAGAAGGGTGCAGAAGCTGCCAATGTGACTGGCCCGGATGGAGTTCCTGTG
GAAGGGAGTCGTTACGCTGCAGATCGGCGCCGTTACAGACGTGGCTACTATGGAAGGCGCCGTGGCCCTC
CCCGGAATGCTGGTGAGATTGGAGAGATGAAGGATGGAGTCCCAGAGGGAGCACAACTTCAGGGACCGGT
TCATCGAAATCCAACTTACCGCCCAAGGTACCGTAGCAGGGGACCTCCTCGCCCACGACCTGCCCCAGCA
GTTGGAGAGGCTGAAGATAAAGAAAATCAGCAAGCCACCAGTGGTCCAAACCAGCCGTCTGTTCGCCGTG
GATACCGGCGTCCCTACAATTACCGGCGTCGCCCGCGTCCTCCTAACGCTCCTTCACAAGATGGCAAAGA
GGCCAAGGCAGGTGAAGCACCAACTGAGAACCCTGCTCCACCCACCCAGCAGAGCAGTGCTGAGTAGACC
GGTCGGATCCCCCGGGCTGCAGGAATTCGAGCATCTTACCGCCATTTATTCCCATATTTGTTCTGTTTTT
CTTGATTTGGGTATACATTTAAATGTTAATAAAACAAAATGGTGGGGCAATCATTTACATTTTTAGGGAT
ATGTAATTACTAGTTCAGGTGTATTGCCACAAGACAAACATGTTAAGAAACTTTCCCGTTATTTACGCTC
TGTTCCTGTTAATCAACCTCTGGATTACAAAATTTGTGAAAGATTGACTGATATTCTTAACTATGTTGCT
CCTTTTACGCTGTGTGGATATGCTGCTTTAATGCCTCTGTATCATGCTATTGCTTCCCGTACGGCTTTCG
TTTTCTCCTCCTTGTATAAATCCTGGTTGCTGTCTCTTTATGAGGAGTTGTGGCCCGTTGTCCGTCAACG
TGGCGTGGTGTGCTCTGTGTTTGCTGACGCAACCCCCACTGGCTGGGGCATTGCCACCACCTGTCAACTC
CTTTCTGGGACTTTCGCTTTCCCCCTCCCGATCGCCACGGCAGAACTCATCGCCGCCTGCCTTGCCCGCT
GCTGGACAGGGGCTAGGTTGCTGGGCACTGATAATTCCGTGGTGTTGTCGGGGAAGCTGACGTCCTTTGC
AATTCGATATCAAGCTGTACCTTCTAGATGTACATACTCGTTAGCGCTTCTAGACCAATGACTTACAAGG
CAGCTGTAGATCTTAGCCACTTTTTAAAAGAAAAGGGGGGACTGGAAGGGCTAATTCACTCCCAACGAAG
ACAAGATCTGCTTTTTGCTTGTACTGGGTCTCTCTGGTTAGACCAGATCTGAGCCTGGGAGCTCTCTGGC
TAACTAGGGAACCCACTGCTTAAGCCTCAATAAAGCTTGCCTTGAGTGCTTCAAGTAGTGTGTGCCCGTC
TGTTGTGTGACTCTGGTAACTAGAGATCCCTCAGACCCTTTTAGTCAGTGTGGAAAATCTCTAGCAGTAG
TAGTTCATGTCATCTTATTATTCAGTATTTATAACTTGCAAAGAAATGAATATCAGAGAGTGAGAGGAAC
TTGTTTATTGCAGCTTATAATGGTTACAAATAAAGCAATAGCATCACAAATTTCACAAATAAAGCATTTT
TTTCACTGCATTCTAGTTGTGGTTTGTCCAAACTCATCAATGTATCTTATCATGTCTGGCTCTAGCTATC
CCGCCCCTAACTCCGCCCATCCCGCCCCTAACTCCGCCCAGTTCCGCCCATTCTCCGCCCCATGGCTGAC
TAATTTTTTTT
