>Addgene plasmid #219337 | SFFV-YBX3-Brd 419 | depositor partial sequence | sequence record 428491 | TF ORF
ATGAGTGAGGCGGGCGAGGCCACCACCACCACCACCACCACCCTCCCGCAGGCTCCGACGGAGGCGGCCG
CCGCGGCTCCCCAGGACCCCGCGCCCAAGAGCCCGGTGGGCAGCGGTGCGCCCCAGGCCGCGGCCCCGGC
GCCCGCCGCCCACGTCGCAGGAAACCCCGGTGGGGACGCGGCCCCCGCAGCCACGGGCACCGCGGCCGCC
GCCTCTTTAGCCACCGCCGCCGGCAGCGAAGACGCGGAGAAAAAAGTTCTCGCCACCAAAGTCCTTGGCA
CTGTCAAATGGTTCAACGTCAGAAATGGATATGGATTTATAAATCGAAATGACACCAAAGAAGATGTATT
TGTACATCAGACTGCCATCAAGAAGAATAACCCACGGAAATATCTGCGCAGTGTAGGAGATGGAGAAACT
GTAGAGTTTGATGTGGTTGAAGGAGAGAAGGGTGCAGAAGCTGCCAATGTGACTGGCCCGGATGGAGTTC
CTGTGGAAGGGAGTCGTTACGCTGCAGATCGGCGCCGTTACAGACGTGGCTACTATGGAAGGCGCCGTGG
CCCTCCCCGGAATGCTGGTGAGATTGGAGAGATGAAGGATGGAGTCCCAGAGGGAGCACAACTTCAGGGA
CCGGTTCATCGAAATCCAACTTACCGCCCAAGGTACCGTAGCAGGGGACCTCCTCGCCCACGACCTGCCC
CAGCAGTTGGAGAGGCTGAAGATAAAGAAAATCAGCAAGCCACCAGTGGTCCAAACCAGCCGTCTGTTCG
CCGTGGATACCGGCGTCCCTACAATTACCGGCGTCGCCCGCGTCCTCCTAACGCTCCTTCACAAGATGGC
AAAGAGGCCAAGGCAGGTGAAGCACCAACTGAGAACCCTGCTCCACCCACCCAGCAGAGCAGTGCTGAGT
AG
