>Addgene plasmid #219337 | SFFV-YBX3-Brd 419 | depositor partial sequence | sequence record 428492 | Barcode sequence
TGTACATACTCGTTAGCGCT
